>Addgene plasmid #209894 | pCSIIpuro-HBEGF-ScNeo | addgene full sequence | sequence record 416581 | Addgene NGS Result
GACGGATCGGGAGATCTCCCGATCCCCTATGGTGCACTCTCAGTACAATCTGCTCTGATGCCGCATAGTT
AAGCCAGTATCTGCTCCCTGCTTGTGTGTTGGAGGTCGCTGAGTAGTGCGCGAGCAAAATTTAAGCTACA
ACAAGGCAAGGCTTGACCGACAATTGCATGAAGAATCTGCTTAGGGTTAGGCGTTTTGCGCTGCTTCGCG
ATGTACGGGCCAGATATACGCGTTGACATTGATTATTGACTAGTTATTAATAGTAATCAATTACGGGGTC
ATTAGTTCATAGCCCATATATGGAGTTCCGCGTTACATAACTTACGGTAAATGGCCCGCCTGGCTGACCG
CCCAACGACCCCCGCCCATTGACGTCAATAATGACGTATGTTCCCATAGTAACGCCAATAGGGACTTTCC
ATTGACGTCAATGGGTGGAGTATTTACGGTAAACTGCCCACTTGGCAGTACATCAAGTGTATCATATGCC
AAGTACGCCCCCTATTGACGTCAATGACGGTAAATGGCCCGCCTGGCATTATGCCCAGTACATGACCTTA
TGGGACTTTCCTACTTGGCAGTACATCTACGTATTAGTCATCGCTATTACCATGGTGATGCGGTTTTGGC
AGTACATCAATGGGCGTGGATAGCGGTTTGACTCACGGGGATTTCCAAGTCTCCACCCCATTGACGTCAA
TGGGAGTTTGTTTTGGCACCAAAATCAACGGGACTTTCCAAAATGTCGTAACAACTCCGCCCCATTGACG
CAAATGGGCGGTAGGCGTGTACGGTGGGAGGTCTATATAAGCAGCGCGTTTTGCCTGTACTGGGTCTCTC
TGGTTAGACCAGATCTGAGCCTGGGAGCTCTCTGGCTAACTAGGGAACCCACTGCTTAAGCCTCAATAAA
GCTTGCCTTGAGTGCTTCAAGTAGTGTGTGCCCGTCTGTTGTGTGACTCTGGTAACTAGAGATCCCTCAG
ACCCTTTTAGTCAGTGTGGAAAATCTCTAGCAGTGGCGCCCGAACAGGGACTTGAAAGCGAAAGGGAAAC
CAGAGGAGCTCTCTCGACGCAGGACTCGGCTTGCTGAAGCGCGCACGGCAAGAGGCGAGGGGCGGCGACT
GGTGAGTACGCCAAAAATTTTGACTAGCGGAGGCTAGAAGGAGAGAGATGGGTGCGAGAGCGTCAGTATT
AAGCGGGGGAGAATTAGATCGCGATGGGAAAAAATTCGGTTAAGGCCAGGGGGAAAGAAAAAATATAAAT
TAAAACATATAGTATGGGCAAGCAGGGAGCTAGAACGATTCGCAGTTAATCCTGGCCTGTTAGAAACATC
AGAAGGCTGTAGACAAATACTGGGACAGCTACAACCATCCCTTCAGACAGGATCAGAAGAACTTAGATCA
TTATATAATACAGTAGCAACCCTCTATTGTGTGCATCAAAGGATAGAGATAAAAGACACCAAGGAAGCTT
TAGACAAGATAGAGGAAGAGCAAAACAAAAGTAAGACCACCGCACAGCAAGGGCCGCTGATCTTCAGACC
TGGAGGAGGAGATATGAGGGACAATTGGAGAAGTGAATTATATAAATATAAAGTAGTAAAAATTGAACCA
TTAGGAGTAGCACCCACCAAGGCAAAGAGAAGAGTGGTGCAGAGAGAAAAAAGAGCAGTGGGAATAGGAG
CTTTGTTCCTTGGGTTCTTGGGAGCAGCAGGAAGCACTATGGGCGCAGCGTCAATGACGCTGACGGTACA
GGCCAGACAATTATTGTCTGGTATAGTGCAGCAGCAGAACAATTTGCTGAGGGCTATTGAGGCGCAACAG
CATCTGTTGCAACTCACAGTCTGGGGCATCAAGCAGCTCCAGGCAAGAATCCTGGCTGTGGAAAGATACC
TAAAGGATCAACAGCTCCTGGGGATTTGGGGTTGCTCTGGAAAACTCATTTGCACCACTGCTGTGCCTTG
GAATGCTAGTTGGAGTAATAAATCTCTGGAACAGATTTGGAATCACACGACCTGGATGGAGTGGGACAGA
GAAATTAACAATTACACAAGCTTAATACACTCCTTAATTGAAGAATCGCAAAACCAGCAAGAAAAGAATG
AACAAGAATTATTGGAATTAGATAAATGGGCAAGTTTGTGGAATTGGTTTAACATAACAAATTGGCTGTG
GTATATAAAATTATTCATAATGATAGTAGGAGGCTTGGTAGGTTTAAGAATAGTTTTTGCTGTACTTTCT
ATAGTGAATAGAGTTAGGCAGGGATATTCACCATTATCGTTTCAGACCCACCTCCCAACCCCGAGGGGAC
CCGACAGGCCCGAAGGAATAGAAGAAGAAGGTGGAGAGAGAGACAGAGACAGATCCATTCGATTAGTGAA
CGGATCTACAAATGGCAGTATTCATCCACAATTTTAAAAGAAAAGGGGGGATTGGGGGGTACAGTGCAGG
GGAAAGAATAGTAGACATAATAGCAACAGACATACAAACTAAAGAATTACAAAAACAAATTACAAAAATT
CAAAATTTTCGGGTTTATTACAGGGACAGCAGAAATTCACTTTGAATTAATTCAAGCTTCGTGAGGCTCC
GGTGCCCGTCAGTGGGCAGAGCGCACATCGCCCACAGTCCCCGAGAAGTTGGGGGGAGGGGTCGGCAATT
GAACCGGTGCCTAGAGAAGGTGGCGCGGGGTAAACTGGGAAAGTGATGTCGTGTACTGGCTCCGCCTTTT
TCCCGAGGGTGGGGGAGAACCGTATATAAGTGCAGTAGTCGCCGTGAACGTTCTTTTTCGCAACGGGTTT
GCCGCCAGAACACAGGTAAGTGCCGTGTGTGGTTCCCGCGGGCCTGGCCTCTTTACGGGTTATGGCCCTT
GCGTGCCTTGAATTACTTCCACCTGGCTCCAGTACGTGATTCTTGATCCCGAGCTGGAGCCAGGGGCGGG
CCTTGCGCTTTAGGAGCCCCTTCGCCTCGTGCTTGAGTTGAGGCCTGGCCTGGGCGCTGGGGCCGCCGCG
TGCGAATCTGGTGGCACCTTCGCGCCTGTCTCGCTGCTTTCGATAAGTCTCTAGCCATTTAAAATTTTTG
ATGACCTGCTGCGACGCTTTTTTTCTGGCAAGATAGTCTTGTAAATGCGGGCCAGGATCTGCACACTGGT
ATTTCGGTTTTTGGGGCCGCGGGCGGCGACGGGGCCCGTGCGTCCCAGCGCACATGTTCGGCGAGGCGGG
GCCTGCGAGCGCGGCCACCGAGAATCGGACGGGGGTAGTCTCAAGCTGGCCGGCCTGCTCTGGTGCCTGG
CCTCGCGCCGCCGTGTATCGCCCCGCCCTGGGCGGCAAGGCTGGCCCGGTCGGCACCAGTTGCGTGAGCG
GAAAGATGGCCGCTTCCCGGCCCTGCTCCAGGGGGCTCAAAATGGAGGACGCGGCGCTCGGGAGAGCGGG
CGGGTGAGTCACCCACACAAAGGAAAGGGGCCTTTCCGTCCTCAGCCGTCGCTTCATGTGACTCCACGGA
GTACCGGGCGCCGTCCAGGCACCTCGATTAGTTCTGGAGCTTTTGGAGTACGTCGTCTTTAGGTTGGGGG
GAGGGGTTTTATGCGATGGAGTTTCCCCACACTGAGTGGGTGGAGACTGAAGTTAGGCCAGCTTGGCACT
TGATGTAATTCTCCTTGGAATTTGCCCTTTTTGAGTTTGGATCTTGGTTCATTCTCAAGCCTCAGACAGT
GGTTCAAAGTTTTTTTCTTCCATTTCAGGTGTCGTGAACACGCTACCGGTCCGAATTCACCATGAAGCTG
CTGCCGTCGGTGGTGCTGAAGCTCTTTCTGGCTGCAGTTCTCTCGGCACTGGTGACTGGCGAGAGCCTGG
AGCGGCTTCGGAGAGGGCTAGCTGCTGGAACCAGCAACCCGGACCCTCCCACTGTATCCACGGACCAGCT
GCTACCCCTAGGAGGCGGCCGGGACCGGAAAGTCCGTGACTTGCAAGAGGCAGATCTGGACCTTTTGAGA
GTCACTTTATCCTCCAAGCCACAAGCACTCGAGGGAGGAATGGTGAGCAAGGGCGAGGCAGTGATCAAGG
AGTTCATGCGGTTCAAGGTGCACATGGAGGGCTCCATGAACGGCCACGAGTTCGAGATCGAGGGCGAGGG
CGAGGGCCGCCCCTACGAGGGCACCCAGACCGCCAAGCTGAAGGTGACCAAGGGTGGCCCCCTGCCCTTC
TCCTGGGACATCCTGTCCCCTCAGTTCATGTACGGCTCCAGGGCCTTCACCAAGCACCCCGCCGACATCC
CCGACTACTATAAGCAGTCCTTCCCCGAGGGCTTCAAGTGGGAGCGCGTGATGAACTTCGAGGACGGCGG
CGCCGTGACCGTGACCCAGGACACCTCCCTGGAGGACGGCACCCTGATCTACAAGGTGAAGCTCCGCGGC
ACCAACTTCCCTCCTGACGGCCCCGTAATGCAGAAGAAGACAATGGGCTGGGAAGCGTCCACCGAGCGGT
TGTACCCCGAGGACGGCGTGCTGAAGGGCGACATTAAGATGGCCCTGCGCCTGAAGGACGGAGGCCGCTA
CCTGGCGGACTTCAAGACCACCTACAAGGCCAAGAAGCCCGTGCAGATGCCCGGCGCCTACAACGTCGAC
CGCAAGTTGGACATCACCTCCCACAACGAGGACTACACCGTGGTGGAACAGTACGAACGCTCCGAGGGCC
GCCACTCCACCGGCGGCATGGACGAGCTGTACAAGGGAGGCTCGAGCGCCACACCAAACAAGGAGGAGCA
CGGGAAAAGAAAGAAGAAAGGCAAGGGGCTAGGGAAGAAGAGGGACCCATGTCTTCGGAAATACAAGGAC
TTCTGCATCCATGGAGAATGCAAATATGTGAAGGAGCTCCGGGCTCCCTCCTGCATCTGCCACCCGGGTT
ACCATGGAGAGAGGTGTCATGGGCTGAGCCTCCCAGTGGAAAATCGCTTATATACCTATGACCACACAAC
CATCCTGGCCGTGGTGGCTGTGGTGCTGTCATCTGTCTGTCTGCTGGTCATCGTGGGGCTTCTCATGTTT
AGGTACCATAGGAGAGGAGGTTATGATGTGGAAAATGAAGAGAAAGTGAAGTTGGGCATGACTAATTCCC
ACGGCGGATTCGAAATGGTAAGCAAGGGGGAGGAAGATAATATGGCTTCCCTTCCAGCAACGCACGAATT
GCATATCTTTGGAAGTATTAATGGAGTTGATTTCGACATGGTGGGGCAGGGTACGGGAAACCCAAACGAT
GGCTATGAAGAACTTAACCTCAAGTCTACCAAAGGCGATCTCCAATTCTCACCCTGGATATTGGTCCCAC
ACATCGGCTACGGGTTCCATCAATACCTGCCTTATCCTGACGGGATGAGTCCTTTTCAAGCTGCTATGGT
TGACGGAAGTGGCTACCAAGTTCACCGCACAATGCAATTTGAGGATGGTGCATCTCTTACGGTTAATTAC
CGATATACATATGAGGGTTCACACATCAAGGGGGAAGCTCAGGTCAAGGGCACTGGATTTCCCGCAGATG
GCCCAGTTATGACCAATTCTCTGACCGCAGCCGATTGGTGTCGAAGCAAGAAGACCTACCCTAACGACAA
GACTATCATCTCAACCTTCAAATGGTCCTACACCACAGGTAACGGAAAGCGGTATAGGTCTACAGCTCGG
ACAACATATACCTTTGCGAAGCCTATGGCCGCTAACTATTTGAAAAACCAACCGATGTATGTTTTTCGGA
AGACCGAATTGAAACATTCAAAAACGGAGTTGAATTTCAAAGAGTGGCAGAAGGCATTCACCGACGTAAT
GGGTATGGATGAGTTGTATAAATAAGCGGCGGCCGCGGCTCTAGAGGATCCGTTAACTAACTTAAGCTAG
CAACGGTTTCCCTCTAGCGGGATCAATTCCGCCCCCCCCCCCTAACGTTACTGGCCGAAGCCGCTTGGAA
TAAGGCCGGTGTGCGTTTGTCTATATGTTATTTTCCACCATATTGCCGTCTTTTGGCAATGTGAGGGCCC
GGAAACCTGGCCCTGTCTTCTTGACGAGCATTCCTAGGGGTCTTTCCCCTCTCGCCAAAGGAATGCAAGG
TCTGTTGAATGTCGTGAAGGAAGCAGTTCCTCTGGAAGCTTCTTGAAGACAAACAACGTCTGTAGCGACC
CTTTGCAGGCAGCGGAACCCCCCACCTGGCGACAGGTGCCTCTGCGGCCAAAAGCCACGTGTATAAGATA
CACCTGCAAAGGCGGCACAACCCCAGTGCCACGTTGTGAGTTGGATAGTTGTGGAAAGAGTCAAATGGCT
CTCCTCAAGCGTATTCAACAAGGGGCTGAAGGATGCCCAGAAGGTACCCCATTGTATGGGATCTGATCTG
GGGCCTCGGTGCACATGCTTTACATGTGTTTAGTCGAGGTTAAAAAAACGTCTAGGCCCCCCGAACCACG
GGGACGTGGTTTTCCTTTGAAAAACACGATAATACCATGACCGAGTACAAGCCCACGGTGCGCCTCGCCA
CCCGCGACGACGTCCCCAGGGCCGTACGCACCCTCGCCGCCGCGTTCGCCGACTACCCCGCCACGCGCCA
CACCGTCGATCCGGACCGCCACATCGAGCGGGTCACCGAGCTGCAAGAACTCTTCCTCACGCGCGTCGGG
CTCGACATCGGCAAGGTGTGGGTCGCGGACGACGGCGCCGCGGTGGCGGTCTGGACCACGCCGGAGAGCG
TCGAAGCGGGGGCGGTGTTCGCCGAGATCGGCCCGCGCATGGCCGAGTTGAGCGGTTCCCGGCTGGCCGC
GCAGCAACAGATGGAAGGCCTCCTGGCGCCGCACCGGCCCAAGGAGCCCGCGTGGTTCCTGGCCACCGTC
GGCGTCTCGCCCGACCACCAGGGCAAGGGTCTGGGCAGCGCCGTCGTGCTCCCCGGAGTGGAGGCGGCCG
AGCGCGCCGGGGTGCCCGCCTTCCTGGAGACCTCCGCGCCCCGCAACCTCCCCTTCTACGAGCGGCTCGG
CTTCACCGTCACCGCCGACGTCGAGGTGCCCGAAGGACCGCGCACCTGGTGCATGACCCGCAAGCCCGGT
GCCTGACTAGAGTTAACATCGAGGGATCAAGCTTATCGATAATCAACCTCTGGATTACAAAATTTGTGAA
AGATTGACTGGTATTCTTAACTATGTTGCTCCTTTTACGCTATGTGGATACGCTGCTTTAATGCCTTTGT
ATCATGCTATTGCTTCCCGTATGGCTTTCATTTTCTCCTCCTTGTATAAATCCTGGTTGCTGTCTCTTTA
TGAGGAGTTGTGGCCCGTTGTCAGGCAACGTGGCGTGGTGTGCACTGTGTTTGCTGACGCAACCCCCACT
GGTTGGGGCATTGCCACCACCTGTCAGCTCCTTTCCGGGACTTTCGCTTTCCCCCTCCCTATTGCCACGG
CGGAACTCATCGCCGCCTGCCTTGCCCGCTGCTGGACAGGGGCTCGGCTGTTGGGCACTGACAATTCCGT
GGTGTTGTCGGGGAAGCTGACGTCCTTTCCATGGCTGCTCGCCTGTGTTGCCACCTGGATTCTGCGCGGG
ACGTCCTTCTGCTACGTCCCTTCGGCCCTCAATCCAGCGGACCTTCCTTCCCGCGGCCTGCTGCCGGCTC
TGCGGCCTCTTCCGCGTCTTCGCCTTCGCCCTCAGACGAGTCGGATCTCCCTTTGGGCCGCCTCCCCGCA
TCGATACCGTCGAGACCTAGAAAAACATGGAGCAATCACAAGTAGCAATACAGCAGCTACCAATGCTGAT
TGTGCCTGGCTAGAAGCACAAGAGGAGGAGGAGGTGGGTTTTCCAGTCACACCTCAGGTACCTTTAAGAC
CAATGACTTACAAGGCAGCTGTAGATCTTAGCCACTTTTTAAAAGAAAAGGGGGGACTGGAAGGGCTAAT
TCACTCCCAACGAAGACAAGATATCCTTGATCTGTGGATCTACCACACACAAGGCTACTTCCCTGATTGG
CAGAACTACACACCAGGGCCAGGGATCAGATATCCACTGACCTTTGGATGGTGCTACAAGCTAGTACCAG
TTGAGCAAGAGAAGGTAGAAGAAGCCAATGAAGGAGAGAACACCCGCTTGTTACACCCTGTGAGCCTGCA
TGGGATGGATGACCCGGAGAGAGAAGTATTAGAGTGGAGGTTTGACAGCCGCCTAGCATTTCATCACATG
GCCCGAGAGCTGCATCCGGACTGTACTGGGTCTCTCTGGTTAGACCAGATCTGAGCCTGGGAGCTCTCTG
GCTAACTAGGGAACCCACTGCTTAAGCCTCAATAAAGCTTGCCTTGAGTGCTTCAAGTAGTGTGTGCCCG
TCTGTTGTGTGACTCTGGTAACTAGAGATCCCTCAGACCCTTTTAGTCAGTGTGGAAAATCTCTAGCAGG
GCCCGTTTAAACCCGCTGATCAGCCTCGACTGTGCCTTCTAGTTGCCAGCCATCTGTTGTTTGCCCCTCC
CCCGTGCCTTCCTTGACCCTGGAAGGTGCCACTCCCACTGTCCTTTCCTAATAAAATGAGGAAATTGCAT
CGCATTGTCTGAGTAGGTGTCATTCTATTCTGGGGGGTGGGGTGGGGCAGGACAGCAAGGGGGAGGATTG
GGAAGACAATAGCAGGCATGCTGGGGATGCGGTGGGCTCTATGGCTTCTGAGGCGGAAAGAACCAGCTGG
GGCTCTAGGGGGTATCCCC
[124 nt withheld, positions 8700-8823]
C
[91 nt withheld, positions 8825-8915]
A
[49 nt withheld, positions 8917-8965]
CCTTTGACGTTGGAGTCCACGTTCTTT
[37 nt withheld, positions 8993-9029]
ACCCTATCTCGGTCTATTCTTTTGATTTATAAGGGATTTTGCCGATTTCGGCCTATTGGTTAAAAAATGA
GCTGATTTAACAAAAATTTAACGCGAATTAATTCTGTGGAATGTGTGTCAGTTAGGGTGTGGAAAGTCCC
CAGGCTCCCCAGCAGGCAGAAGTATGCAAAGCATGCATCTCAATTAGTCAGCAACCAGGTGTGGAAAGTC
CCCAGGCTCCCCAGCAGGCAGAAGTATGCAAAGCATGCATCTCAATTAGTCAGCAACCATAGTCCCGCCC
CTAACTCCGCCCATCCCGCCCCTAACTCCGCCCAGTTCCGCCCATTCTCCGCCCCATGGCTGACTAATTT
TTTTTATTTATGCAGAGGCCGAGGCCGCCTCTGCCTCTGAGCTATTCCAGAAGTAGTGAGGAGGCTTTTT
TGGAGGCCTAGGCTTTTGCAAAAAGCTCCCGGGAGCTTGTATATCCATTTTCGGATCTGATCAGCACGTG
TTGACAATTAATCATCGGCATAGTATATCGGCATAGTATAATACGACAAGGTGAGGAACTAAACCATGGC
CAAGTTGACCAGTGCCGTTCCGGTGCTCACCGCGCGCGACGTCGCCGGAGCGGTCGAGTTCTGGACCGAC
CGGCTCGGGTTCTCCCGGGACTTCGTGGAGGACGACTTCGCCGGTGTGGTCCGGGACGACGTGACCCTGT
TCATCAGCGCGGTCCAGGACCAGGTGGTGCCGGACAACACCCTGGCCTGGGTGTGGGTGCGCGGCCTGGA
CGAGCTGTACGCCGAGTGGTCGGAGGTCGTGTCCACGAACTTCCGGGACGCCTCCGGGCCGGCCATGACC
GAGATCGGCGAGCAGCCGTGGGGGCGGGAGTTCGCCCTGCGCGACCCGGCCGGCAACTGCGTGCACTTCG
TGGCCGAGGAGCAGGACTGACACGTGCTACGAGATTTCGATTCCACCGCCGCCTTCTATGAAAGGTTGGG
CTTCGGAATCGTTTTCCGGGACGCCGGCTGGATGATCCTCCAGCGCGGGGATCTCATGCTGGAGTTCTTC
GCCCACCCCAACTTGTTTATTGCAGCTTATAATGGTTACAAATAAAGCAATAGCATCACAAATTTCACAA
ATAAAGCATTTTTTTCACTGCATTCTAGTTGTGGTTTGTCCAAACTCATCAATGTATCTTATCATGTCTG
TATACCGTCGACCTCTAGCTAGAGCTTGGCGTAATCATGGTCATAGCTGTTTCCTGTGTGAAATTGTTAT
CCGCTCACAATTCCACACAACATACGAGCCGGAAGCATAAAGTGTAAAGCCTGGGGTGCCTAATGAGTGA
GCTAACTCACATTAATTGCGTTGCGCTCACTGCCCGCTTTCCAGTCGGGAAACCTGTCGTGCCAGCTGCA
TTAATGAATCGGCCAACGCGCGGGGAGAGGCGGTTTGCGTATTGGGCGCTCTTCCGCTTCCTCGCTCACT
GACTCGCTGCGCTCGGTCGTTCGGCTGCGGCGAGCGGTATCAGCTCACTCAAAGGCGGTAATACGGTTAT
CCACAGAATCAGGGGATAACGCAGGAAAGAACATGTGAGCAAAAGGCCAGCAAAAGGCCAGGAACCGTAA
AAAGGCCGCGTTGCTGGCGTTTTTCCATAGGCTCCGCCCCCCTGACGAGCATCACAAAAATCGACGCTCA
AGTCAGAGGTGGCGAAACCCGACAGGACTATAAAGATACCAGGCGTTTCCCCCTGGAAGCTCCCTCGTGC
GCTCTCCTGTTCCGACCCTGCCGCTTACCGGATACCTGTCCGCCTTTCTCCCTTCGGGAAGCGTGGCGCT
TTCTCATAGCTCACGCTGTAGGTATCTCAGTTCGGTGTAGGTCGTTCGCTCCAAGCTGGGCTGTGTGCAC
GAACCCCCCGTTCAGCCCGACCGCTGCGCCTTATCCGGTAACTATCGTCTTGAGTCCAACCCGGTAAGAC
ACGACTTATCGCCACTGGCAGCAGCCACTGGTAACAGGATTAGCAGAGCGAGGTATGTAGGCGGTGCTAC
AGAGTTCTTGAAGTGGTGGCCTAACTACGGCTACACTAGAAGAACAGTATTTGGTATCTGCGCTCTGCTG
AAGCCAGTTACCTTCGGAAAAAGAGTTGGTAGCTCTTGATCCGGCAAACAAACCACCGCTGGTAGCGGTG
GTTTTTTTGTTTGCAAGCAGCAGATTACGCGCAGAAAAAAAGGATCTCAAGAAGATCCTTTGATCTTTTC
TACGGGGTCTGACGCTCAGTGGAACGAAAACTCACGTTAAGGGATTTTGGTCATGAGATTATCAAAAAGG
ATCTTCACCTAGATCCTTTTAAATTAAAAATGAAGTTTTAAATCAATCTAAAGTATATATGAGTAAACTT
GGTCTGACAGTTACCAATGCTTAATCAGTGAGGCACCTATCTCAGCGATCTGTCTATTTCGTTCATCCAT
AGTTGCCTGACTCCCCGTCGTGTAGATAACTACGATACGGGAGGGCTTACCATCTGGCCCCAGTGCTGCA
ATGATACCGCGAGACCCACGCTCACCGGCTCCAGATTTATCAGCAATAAACCAGCCAGCCGGAAGGGCCG
AGCGCAGAAGTGGTCCTGCAACTTTATCCGCCTCCATCCAGTCTATTAATTGTTGCCGGGAAGCTAGAGT
AAGTAGTTCGCCAGTTAATAGTTTGCGCAACGTTGTTGCCATTGCTACAGGCATCGTGGTGTCACGCTCG
TCGTTTGGTATGGCTTCATTCAGCTCCGGTTCCCAACGATCAAGGCGAGTTACATGATCCCCCATGTTGT
GCAAAAAAGCGGTTAGCTCCTTCGGTCCTCCGATCGTTGTCAGAAGTAAGTTGGCCGCAGTGTTATCACT
CATGGTTATGGCAGCACTGCATAATTCTCTTACTGTCATGCCATCCGTAAGATGCTTTTCTGTGACTGGT
GAGTACTCAACCAAGTCATTCTGAGAATAGTGTATGCGGCGACCGAGTTGCTCTTGCCCGGCGTCAATAC
GGGATAATACCGCGCCACATAGCAGAACTTTAAAAGTGCTCATCATTGGAAAACGTTCTTCGGGGCGAAA
ACTCTCAAGGATCTTACCGCTGTTGAGATCCAGTTCGATGTAACCCACTCGTGCACCCAACTGATCTTCA
GCATCTTTTACTTTCACCAGCGTTTCTGGGTGAGCAAAAACAGGAAGGCAAAATGCCGCAAAAAAGGGAA
TAAGGGCGACACGGAAATGTTGAATACTCATACTCTTCCTTTTTCAATATTATTGAAGCATTTATCAGGG
TTATTGTCTCATGAGCGGATACATATTTGAATGTATTTAGAAAAATAAACAAATAGGGGTTCCGCGCACA
TTTCCCCGAAAAGTGCCACCTGACGTC
Features (pLannotate 1.2.2; 33 found; start..end, strand, type, name):
     28..80      -  misc_feature   bom (fragment): basis of mobility region from pBR322
    235..614     +  enhancer       CMV enhancer: human cytomegalovirus immediate early enhancer
    615..814     +  promoter       CMV promoter: human cytomegalovirus (CMV) immediate early promoter
    832..1012    +  LTR            5' LTR (truncated): truncated 5' long terminal repeat (LTR) from HIV-1
   1059..1184    +  misc_feature   HIV-1 Ψ: packaging signal of human immunodeficiency virus type 1
   1168..1506    +  CDS            HIV-1 gag (fragment): gag protein from human immunodeficiency virus 1; gag
   1676..1909    +  misc_feature   RRE: The Rev response element (RRE) of HIV-1 allows for Rev-dependent mRNA export from the nucleus to the cytoplasm.
   2286..2386    +  CDS            Rev (fragment): human immunodeficiency virus 1 (HIV-1) Rev protein; rev; enhances nuclear export of unspliced and incompletely spliced viral mRNAs
   2412..2529    +  misc_feature   cPPT/CTS: central polypurine tract and central termination sequence of HIV-1
   2585..3747    +  promoter       EF-1α promoter: strong constitutive promoter for human elongation factor EF-1α
   4030..4725    +  CDS            mScarlet: mScarlet is a basic (constitutively fluorescent) red fluorescent protein published in 2016, derived from synthetic construct. It has moderate acid sensitivity.
   4741..5112    +  CDS            HBEGF (fragment): HBEGF_CHICK - Also known as HEGFL. Experimental evidence at protein level: Swiss-Prot protein existence level 1. May be involved in macrophage-mediated cellular proliferation. It is mitogenic for fibroblasts and smooth muscle but not endothelial cells. It is able to bind EGF receptor/EGFR with higher affinity than EGF itself and is a far more potent mitogen for smooth muscle cells than EGF (By similarity). Plays an important role in the proper development of cranial nerves by inhibiting the migration of the cranial neural crest cells (NCCs) into the odd-numbered neuromeres (r3 and r5) of the h
   5125..5832    +  CDS            mNeonGreen: mNeonGreen is a basic (constitutively fluorescent) green/yellow fluorescent protein published in 2013, derived from Branchiostoma lanceolatum. It is reported to be a very rapidly-maturing monomer with moderate acid sensitivity.
   5913..6474    +  misc_feature   IRES: internal ribosome entry site (IRES) of the encephalomyocarditis virus (EMCV)
   6477..7076    +  CDS            PuroR: puromycin N-acetyltransferase; pac from Streptomyces alboniger; confers resistance to puromycin
   7111..7699    +  misc_feature   WPRE: woodchuck hepatitis virus posttranscriptional regulatory element
   7624..8211    +  CDS            nef: NEF_HV112 - Experimental evidence at protein level: Swiss-Prot protein existence level 1. Extracellular Nef protein targets CD4(+) T-lymphocytes for apoptosis by interacting with CXCR4 surface receptors. From Human immunodeficiency virus type 1 group M subtype B (isolate PCV12) (HIV-1).
   8218..8398    +  LTR            5' LTR (truncated): truncated 5' long terminal repeat (LTR) from HIV-1
   8430..8654    +  polyA_signal   bGH poly(A) signal: bovine growth hormone polyadenylation signal
   8658..8679    +  promoter       SV40 promoter (fragment): SV40 enhancer and early promoter
   8700..9128    +  rep_origin     f1 ori (sequence partly withheld): f1 bacteriophage origin of replication; arrow indicates direction of (+) strand synthesis
   9142..9471    +  promoter       SV40 promoter: SV40 enhancer and early promoter
   9519..9566    +  promoter       EM7 promoter: synthetic bacterial promoter&nbsp
   9585..9959    +  CDS            BleoR: antibiotic-binding protein; Sh ble from Streptoalloteichus hindustanus; confers resistance to bleomycin, phleomycin, and Zeocin™
   9969..10094   +  CDS            ble (fragment): BLE_KLEPN - Experimental evidence at protein level: Swiss-Prot protein existence level 1. Binding protein with a strong affinity to the bleomycin family of antibiotics. Binds to CL990; an antimitotic-antibiotic compound. From Klebsiella pneumoniae.
  10089..10210   +  polyA_signal   SV40 poly(A) signal: SV40 polyadenylation signal
  10281..10303   -  protein_bind   lac operator (fragment): The lac repressor binds to the lac operator to inhibit transcription in E. coli. This inhibition can be relieved by adding lactose or isopropyl-β-D-thiogalactopyranoside (IPTG). lac repressor encoded by lacI
  10307..10337   -  promoter       lac promoter: promoter for the E. coli lac operon
  10352..10373   -  protein_bind   CAP binding site: CAP binding activates transcription in the presence of cAMP. E. coli catabolite activator protein
  10386..10478   -  CDS            lacI (fragment): lac repressor; lacI; The lac repressor binds to the lac operator to inhibit transcription in E. coli. This inhibition can be relieved by adding lactose or isopropyl-β-D-thiogalactopyranoside (IPTG).
  10661..11249   -  rep_origin     ori: high-copy-number ColE1/pMB1/pBR322/pUC origin of replication
  11420..12280   -  CDS            AmpR: β-lactamase; bla; confers resistance to ampicillin, carbenicillin, and related antibiotics
  12281..12385   -  promoter       AmpR promoter: bla
