[The description below was written by a language model from this plasmid's Addgene catalogue record and pLannotate feature annotations shown in this document.]
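Description:
pCSIIpuro-HBEGF-ScNeo is an HIV-1-based lentiviral transfer vector of about 12.4 kb, built on the pCSIIpuro backbone, that expresses a dual-colour reporter version of human HB-EGF in mammalian cells. In bacteria it is maintained through a high-copy ColE1/pUC-type origin and selected with ampicillin (AmpR). The backbone also carries an f1 origin and an SV40/EM7-driven BleoR cassette, which lies outside the LTR-flanked region and so would not be packaged into virus. The viral genome is transcribed from a CMV enhancer/promoter fused to a truncated 5' LTR. It contains the Ψ packaging signal with a gag fragment, the RRE for Rev-dependent nuclear export, and the cPPT/CTS. It ends in a truncated 3' LTR followed by a bGH polyadenylation signal.

Within the provirus, an EF-1α promoter drives a single bicistronic transcript. The first open reading frame is HBEGF-ScNeo, in which mScarlet sits upstream of the annotated HB-EGF segment and mNeonGreen is fused downstream of it. This matches the recorded design of an extracellular red tag and an intracellular green tag on the membrane-anchored precursor. The annotation tool matched the HB-EGF fragment to a chicken homologue, but the catalogue entry gives the insert species as human. An EMCV IRES then directs translation of puromycin N-acetyltransferase, allowing puromycin selection of transduced cells, and a WPRE enhances transcript expression. The stated purpose is to monitor the status of HB-EGF. Because the two fluorophores lie on opposite sides of the membrane, ectodomain shedding would presumably separate the red signal from the cell-retained green signal. The associated work concerns EGFR ligand signalling during collective migration of epithelial cells.
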