Addgene plasmid #209894: pCSIIpuro-HBEGF-ScNeo
Purpose: To monitor the status of HB-EGF, the plasmid encodes a recombinant HB-EGF fused extracellularly to the mScarlet fluorescent protein and intracellularly to the mNeonGreen fluorescent protein
Depositing lab: Michiyuki Matsuda. Depositing organization: Kyoto University, Graduate School of Biostudies. Publication: Low-affinity ligands of the epidermal growth factor receptor are long-range signal transmitters in collective cell migration of epithelial cells. Deguchi E, Lin S, Hirayama D, Matsuda K, Tanave A, Sumiyama K, Tsukiji S, Otani T, Furuse M, Sorkin A, Matsuda M, Terai K. Cell Rep. 2024 Nov 14;43(11):114986. doi: 10.1016/j.celrep.2024.114986. PubMed 39546398.
Backbone
  Vector backbone: pCSIIpuro
  Backbone size w/o insert (bp): 10350
  Total vector size (bp): 12418
  Vector type: Lentiviral
  Selectable markers: Puromycin
Growth in bacteria
  Bacterial resistance: Ampicillin, 100 μg/mL
  Growth temperature: 37°C
  Growth strain: NEB Stable
  Copy number: Unknown
Gene/Insert
  Gene/Insert name: HBEGF-ScNeo
  Species: H. sapiens (human)
  Insert size (bp): 2064
  Entrez Gene: HBEGF (a.k.a. DTR, DTS, DTSF, HEGFL)
  Tag / fusion protein: mScarlet; mNeonGreen
Terms and licenses: Academic/Nonprofit Terms; Industry Terms: Not Available to Industry
How to cite: pCSIIpuro-HBEGF-ScNeo was a gift from Michiyuki Matsuda (Addgene plasmid # 209894 ; http://n2t.net/addgene:209894 ; RRID:Addgene_209894)
